>Addgene plasmid #202577 | pZG71 | addgene full sequence | sequence record 404786 | Addgene NGS Result
GAATTCGGTCCCCAGATTAGCCTTTTCAATTTCAGAAAGAATGCTAACCCACAGATGGTTAGAGAGGCTT
ACGCAGCAGGTCTCATCAAGACGATCTACCCGAGCAATAATCTCCAGGAAATCAAATACCTTCCCAAGAA
GGTTAAAGATGCAGTCAAAAGATTCAGGACTAACTGCATCAAGAACACAGAGAAAGATATATTTCTCAAG
ATCAGAAGTACTATTCCAGTATGGACGATTCAAGGCTTGCTTCACAAACCAAGGCAAGTAATAGAGATTG
GAGTCTCTAAAAAGGTAGTTCCCACTGAATCAAAGGCCATGGAGTCAAAGATTCAAATAGAGGACCTAAC
AGAACTCGCCGTAAAGACTGGCGAACAGTTCATACAGAGTCTCTTACGACTCAATGACAAGAAGAAAATC
TTCGTCAACATGGTGGAGCACGACACACTTGTCTACTCCAAAAATATCAAAGATACAGTCTCAGAAGACC
AAAGGGCAATTGAGACTTTTCAACAAAGGGTAATATCCGGAAACCTCCTCGGATTCCATTGCCCAGCTAT
CTGTCACTTTATTGTGAAGATAGTGGAAAAGGAAGGTGGCTCCTACAAATGCCATCATTGCGATAAAGGA
AAGGCCATCGTTGAAGATGCCTCTGCCGACAGTGGTCCCAAAGATGGACCCCCACCCACGAGGAGCATCG
TGGAAAAAGAAGACGTTCCAACCACGTCTTCAAAGCAAGTGGATTGATGTGATATCTCCACTGACGTAAG
GGATGACGCACAATCCCACTATCCTTCGCAAGACCCTTCCTCTATATAAGGAAGTTCATTTCATTTGGAG
AGAACACGGGGGACGAGCTCACTAGTACCATGTACTCTCCTATGGTCGTACCGCAAAAAAATGTGCCTCT
CCCTATAGACGATAAATCTAGCTCCATGGAGCTTCCGCAGATCCACGCAGACACTATCGGTCGATTGGTG
CTGGAAAAGTTCATGGAGGTTATTAAAGGTCAGGAGGCTTATAGCCGTCGAAAAGTTTTGGCTGGAATCG
TAATGACCGAAAACATGAACTTCTGTGAGGCAAAAGTCATTTCAGTGTCCACGGGCACCAAGTGTGTGTC
CGGCGAGCATATGTCCGTAAACGGTGCGGTACTCAATGACAGCCACGCCGAGATAGTGTCACGTCGTTGT
CTCCTCAAGTATCTCTATGCCCAACTGGATCTTCAATGCAACCAGGCGACCGCTTATCAGAGCATATTTG
TGCGTAATACTGACGGTCAGTATCCCTATAAACTGAAGTCTGGGGTCCATTTTCATCTCTATATAAACAC
GGCGCCCTGCGGCGATGCCCGTATTTTTTCACCTCACGAGAATGACACGGGAGTAGATAAACATCCCAAC
CGAAAAGCAAGAGGGCAGCTCCGAACCAAAATCGAATCCGGCCAGGGCACAATCCCAGTGAAATCTAGCG
ACGGCATTCAAACTTGGGACGGCGTACTACAAGGCCAGCGTTTGCTTACGATGTCCTGCTCCGATAAAAT
TGCTAGGTGGAACATCGTCGGTATCCAGGGCTCCTTGCTCTCTTCAATTATAGAGCCCGTCTATCTGCAT
TCAATTGTCTTAGGGTCACTCTTGCATCCTGAACATATGTACCGAGCCGTTTGTGGGAGAATAGAAAAGA
GTATCCAGGGTCTACCCCCACCTTACCATTTGAACAAACCCAGACTGGCATTGGTCACATCCGCAGAACC
ACGTAACCAAGCCAAGGCCCCGAATTTTGGAATAAACTGGACTATAGGTGACACGGAACTAGAGGTTGTG
AACTCTCTCACAGGCAGAACCATAGGAGGGCAAGTCAGCCGTATAACGAAGCAGGCTTTTTTCGTAAAGT
ATGGTTTCTTGATGGCTAATTTGCCCGGAATCCTCGTCCGAAAGGTAACGACCGATTACGGTCAGACAAA
AGCGAATGTAAAGGATTACCAGATCGCGAAGTTGGAATTGTTCTCAGCCTTCAAGAGGGAGGATCTTGGA
TCATGGCTAAAGAAACCAATAGAGCAGGACGAGTTTGGATTGGCTGAATGACTGCAGAGCTTTCGTTCGT
ATCATCGGTTTCGACAACGTTCGTCAAGTTCAATGCATCAGTTTCATTGCGCACACACCAGAATCCTACT
GAGTTTGAGTATTATGGCATTGGGAAAACTGTTTTTCTTGTACCATTTGTTGTGCTTGTAATTTACTGTG
TTTTTTATTCGGTTTTCGCTATCGAACTGTGAAATGGAAATGGATGGAGAAGAGTTAATGAATGATATGG
TCCTTTTGTTCATTCTCAAATTAATATTATTTGTTTTTTCTCTTATTTGTTGTGTGTTGAATTTGAAATT
ATAAGAGATATGCAAACATTTTGTTTTGAGTAAAAATGTGTCAAATCGTGGCCTCTAATGACCGAAGTTA
ATATGAGGAGTAAAACACTTGTAGTTGTACCATTATGCTTATTCACTAGGCAACAAATATATTTTCAGAC
CTAGAAAAGCTGCAAATGTTACTGAATACAAGTATGTCCTCTTGTGTTTTAGACATTTATGAACTTTCCT
TTATGTAATTTTCCAGAATCCTTGTCAGATTCTAATCATTGCTTTATAATTATAGTTATACTCATGGATT
TGTAGTTGAGTATGAAAATATTTTTTAATGCATTTTATGACTTGCCAATTGATTGACAACATGCATCAAG
CTTGGCACTGGCCGTCGTTTTACAACGTCGTGACTGGGAAAACCCTGGCGTTACCCAACTTAATCGCCTT
GCAGCACATCCCCCTTTCGCCAGCTGGCGTAATAGCGAAGAGGCCCGCACCGATCGCCCTTCCCAACAGT
TGCGCAGCCTGAATGGCGAATGCTAGAGCAGCTTGAGCTTGGATCAGATTGTCGTTTCCCGCCTTCAGTT
TAAACTATCAGTGTTTGACAGGATATATTGGCGGGTAAACCTAAGAGAAAAGAGCGTTTATTAGAATAAT
CGGATATTTAAAAGGGCGTGAAAAGGTTTATCCGTTCGTCCATTTGTATGTGCATGCCAACCACAGGGTT
CCCCTCGGGATCAAAGTACTTTGATCCAACCCCTCCGCTGCTATAGTGCAGTCGGCTTCTGACGTTCAGT
GCAGCCGTCTTCTGAAAACGACATGTCGCACAAGTCCTAAGTTACGCGACAGGCTGCCGCCCTGCCCTTT
TCCTGGCGTTTTCTTGTCGCGTGTTTTAGTCGCATAAAGTAGAATACTTGCGACTAGAACCGGAGACATT
ACGCCATGAACAAGAGCGCCGCCGCTGGCCTGCTGGGCTATGCCCGCGTCAGCACCGACGACCAGGACTT
GACCAACCAACGGGCCGAACTGCACGCGGCCGGCTGCACCAAGCTGTTTTCCGAGAAGATCACCGGCACC
AGGCGCGACCGCCCGGAGCTGGCCAGGATGCTTGACCACCTACGCCCTGGCGACGTTGTGACAGTGACCA
GGCTAGACCGCCTGGCCCGCAGCACCCGCGACCTACTGGACATTGCCGAGCGCATCCAGGAGGCCGGCGC
GGGCCTGCGTAGCCTGGCAGAGCCGTGGGCCGACACCACCACGCCGGCCGGCCGCATGGTGTTGACCGTG
TTCGCCGGCATTGCCGAGTTCGAGCGTTCCCTAATCATCGACCGCACCCGGAGCGGGCGCGAGGCCGCCA
AGGCCCGAGGCGTGAAGTTTGGCCCCCGCCCTACCCTCACCCCGGCACAGATCGCGCACGCCCGCGAGCT
GATCGACCAGGAAGGCCGCACCGTGAAAGAGGCGGCTGCACTGCTTGGCGTGCATCGCTCGACCCTGTAC
CGCGCACTTGAGCGCAGCGAGGAAGTGACGCCCACCGAGGCCAGGCGGCGCGGTGCCTTCCGTGAGGACG
CATTGACCGAGGCCGACGCCCTGGCGGCCGCCGAGAATGAACGCCAAGAGGAACAAGCATGAAACCGCAC
CAGGACGGCCAGGACGAACCGTTTTTCATTACCGAAGAGATCGAGGCGGAGATGATCGCGGCCGGGTACG
TGTTCGAGCCGCCCGCGCACGTCTCAACCGTGCGGCTGCATGAAATCCTGGCCGGTTTGTCTGATGCCAA
GCTGGCGGCCTGGCCGGCCAGCTTGGCCGCTGAAGAAACCGAGCGCCGCCGTCTAAAAAGGTGATGTGTA
TTTGAGTAAAACAGCTTGCGTCATGCGGTCGCTGCGTATATGATGCGATGAGTAAATAAACAAATACGCA
AGGGGAACGCATGAAGGTTATCGCTGTACTTAACCAGAAAGGCGGGTCAGGCAAGACGACCATCGCAACC
CATCTAGCCCGCGCCCTGCAACTCGCCGGGGCCGATGTTCTGTTAGTCGATTCCGATCCCCAGGGCAGTG
CCCGCGATTGGGCGGCCGTGCGGGAAGATCAACCGCTAACCGTTGTCGGCATCGACCGCCCGACGATTGA
CCGCGACGTGAAGGCCATCGGCCGGCGCGACTTCGTAGTGATCGACGGAGCGCCCCAGGCGGCGGACTTG
GCTGTGTCCGCGATCAAGGCAGCCGACTTCGTGCTGATTCCGGTGCAGCCAAGCCCTTACGACATATGGG
CCACCGCCGACCTGGTGGAGCTGGTTAAGCAGCGCATTGAGGTCACGGATGGAAGGCTACAAGCGGCCTT
TGTCGTGTCGCGGGCGATCAAAGGCACGCGCATCGGCGGTGAGGTTGCCGAGGCGCTGGCCGGGTACGAG
CTGCCCATTCTTGAGTCCCGTATCACGCAGCGCGTGAGCTACCCAGGCACTGCCGCCGCCGGCACAACCG
TTCTTGAATCAGAACCCGAGGGCGACGCTGCCCGCGAGGTCCAGGCGCTGGCCGCTGAAATTAAATCAAA
ACTCATTTGAGTTAATGAGGTAAAGAGAAAATGAGCAAAAGCACAAACACGCTAAGTGCCGGCCGTCCGA
GCGCACGCAGCAGCAAGGCTGCAACGTTGGCCAGCCTGGCAGACACGCCAGCCATGAAGCGGGTCAACTT
TCAGTTGCCGGCGGAGGATCACACCAAGCTGAAGATGTACGCGGTACGCCAAGGCAAGACCATTACCGAG
CTGCTATCTGAATACATCGCGCAGCTACCAGAGTAAATGAGCAAATGAATAAATGAGTAGATGAATTTTA
GCGGCTAAAGGAGGCGGCATGGAAAATCAAGAACAACCAGGCACCGACGCCGTGGAATGCCCCATGTGTG
GAGGAACGGGCGGTTGGCCAGGCGTAAGCGGCTGGGTTGCCTGCCGGCCCTGCAATGGCACTGGAACCCC
CAAGCCCGAGGAATCGGCGTGAGCGGTCGCAAACCATCCGGCCCGGTACAAATCGGCGCGGCGCTGGGTG
ATGACCTGGTGGAGAAGTTGAAGGCCGCGCAGGCCGCCCAGCGGCAACGCATCGAGGCAGAAGCACGCCC
CGGTGAATCGTGGCAAGCGGCCGCTGATCGAATCCGCAAAGAATCCCGGCAACCGCCGGCAGCCGGTGCG
CCGTCGATTAGGAAGCCGCCCAAGGGCGACGAGCAACCAGATTTTTTCGTTCCGATGCTCTATGACGTGG
GCACCCGCGATAGTCGCAGCATCATGGACGTGGCCGTTTTCCGTCTGTCGAAGCGTGACCGACGAGCTGG
CGAGGTGATCCGCTACGAGCTTCCAGACGGGCACGTAGAGGTTTCCGCAGGGCCGGCCGGCATGGCCAGT
GTGTGGGATTACGACCTGGTACTGATGGCGGTTTCCCATCTAACCGAATCCATGAACCGATACCGGGAAG
GGAAGGGAGACAAGCCCGGCCGCGTGTTCCGTCCACACGTTGCGGACGTACTCAAGTTCTGCCGGCGAGC
CGATGGCGGAAAGCAGAAAGACGACCTGGTAGAAACCTGCATTCGGTTAAACACCACGCACGTTGCCATG
CAGCGTACGAAGAAGGCCAAGAACGGCCGCCTGGTGACGGTATCCGAGGGTGAAGCCTTGATTAGCCGCT
ACAAGATCGTAAAGAGCGAAACCGGGCGGCCGGAGTACATCGAGATCGAGCTAGCTGATTGGATGTACCG
CGAGATCACAGAAGGCAAGAACCCGGACGTGCTGACGGTTCACCCCGATTACTTTTTGATCGATCCCGGC
ATCGGCCGTTTTCTCTACCGCCTGGCACGCCGCGCCGCAGGCAAGGCAGAAGCCAGATGGTTGTTCAAGA
CGATCTACGAACGCAGTGGCAGCGCCGGAGAGTTCAAGAAGTTCTGTTTCACCGTGCGCAAGCTGATCGG
GTCAAATGACCTGCCGGAGTACGATTTGAAGGAGGAGGCGGGGCAGGCTGGCCCGATCCTAGTCATGCGC
TACCGCAACCTGATCGAGGGCGAAGCATCCGCCGGTTCCTAATGTACGGAGCAGATGCTAGGGCAAATTG
CCCTAGCAGGGGAAAAAGGTCGAAAAGGTCTCTTTCCTGTGGATAGCACGTACATTGGGAACCCAAAGCC
GTACATTGGGAACCGGAACCCGTACATTGGGAACCCAAAGCCGTACATTGGGAACCGGTCACACATGTAA
GTGACTGATATAAAAGAGAAAAAAGGCGATTTTTCCGCCTAAAACTCTTTAAAACTTATTAAAACTCTTA
AAACCCGCCTGGCCTGTGCATAACTGTCTGGCCAGCGCACAGCCGAAGAGCTGCAAAAAGCGCCTACCCT
TCGGTCGCTGCGCTCCCTACGCCCCGCCGCTTCGCGTCGGCCTATCGCGGCCGCTGGCCGCTCAAAAATG
GCTGGCCTACGGCCAGGCAATCTACCAGGGCGCGGACAAGCCGCGCCGTCGCCACTCGACCGCCGGCGCC
CACATCAAGGCACCCTGCCTCGCGCGTTTCGGTGATGACGGTGAAAACCTCTGACACATGCAGCTCCCGG
AGACGGTCACAGCTTGTCTGTAAGCGGATGCCGGGAGCAGACAAGCCCGTCAGGGCGCGTCAGCGGGTGT
TGGCGGGTGTCGGGGCGCAGCCATGACCCAGTCACGTAGCGATAGCGGAGTGTATACTGGCTTAACTATG
CGGCATCAGAGCAGATTGTACTGAGAGTGCACCATATGCGGTGTGAAATACCGCACAGATGCGTAAGGAG
AAAATACCGCATCAGGCGCTCTTCCGCTTCCTCGCTCACTGACTCGCTGCGCTCGGTCGTTCGGCTGCGG
CGAGCGGTATCAGCTCACTCAAAGGCGGTAATACGGTTATCCACAGAATCAGGGGATAACGCAGGAAAGA
ACATGTGAGCAAAAGGCCAGCAAAAGGCCAGGAACCGTAAAAAGGCCGCGTTGCTGGCGTTTTTCCATAG
GCTCCGCCCCCCTGACGAGCATCACAAAAATCGACGCTCAAGTCAGAGGTGGCGAAACCCGACAGGACTA
TAAAGATACCAGGCGTTTCCCCCTGGAAGCTCCCTCGTGCGCTCTCCTGTTCCGACCCTGCCGCTTACCG
GATACCTGTCCGCCTTTCTCCCTTCGGGAAGCGTGGCGCTTTCTCATAGCTCACGCTGTAGGTATCTCAG
TTCGGTGTAGGTCGTTCGCTCCAAGCTGGGCTGTGTGCACGAACCCCCCGTTCAGCCCGACCGCTGCGCC
TTATCCGGTAACTATCGTCTTGAGTCCAACCCGGTAAGACACGACTTATCGCCACTGGCAGCAGCCACTG
GTAACAGGATTAGCAGAGCGAGGTATGTAGGCGGTGCTACAGAGTTCTTGAAGTGGTGGCCTAACTACGG
CTACACTAGAAGGACAGTATTTGGTATCTGCGCTCTGCTGAAGCCAGTTACCTTCGGAAAAAGAGTTGGT
AGCTCTTGATCCGGCAAACAAACCACCGCTGGTAGCGGTGGTTTTTTTGTTTGCAAGCAGCAGATTACGC
GCAGAAAAAAAGGATCTCAAGAAGATCCTTTGATCTTTTCTACGGGGTCTGACGCTCAGTGGAACGAAAA
CTCACGTTAAGGGATTTTGGTCATGCATTCTAGGTACTAAAACAATTCATCCAGTAAAATATAATATTTT
ATTTTCTCCCAATCAGGCTTGATCCCCAGTAAGTCAAAAAATAGCTCGACATACTGTTCTTCCCCGATAT
CCTCCCTGATCGACCGGACGCAGAAGGCAATGTCATACCACTTGTCCGCCCTGCCGCTTCTCCCAAGATC
AATAAAGCCACTTACTTTGCCATCTTTCACAAAGATGTTGCTGTCTCCCAGGTCGCCGTGGGAAAAGACA
AGTTCCTCTTCGGGCTTTTCCGTCTTTAAAAAATCATACAGCTCGCGCGGATCTTTAAATGGAGTGTCTT
CTTCCCAGTTTTCGCAATCCACATCGGCCAGATCGTTATTCAGTAAGTAATCCAATTCGGCTAAGCGGCT
GTCTAAGCTATTCGTATAGGGACAATCCGATATGTCGATGGAGTGAAAGAGCCTGATGCACTCCGCATAC
AGCTCGATAATCTTTTCAGGGCTTTGTTCATCTTCATACTCTTCCGAGCAAAGGACGCCATCGGCCTCAC
TCATGAGCAGATTGCTCCAGCCATCATGCCGTTCAAAGTGCAGGACCTTTGGAACAGGCAGCTTTCCTTC
CAGCCATAGCATCATGTCCTTTTCCCGTTCCACATCATAGGTGGTCCCTTTATACCGGCTGTCCGTCATT
TTTAAATATAGGTTTTCATTTTCTCCCACCAGCTTATATACCTTAGCAGGAGACATTCCTTCCGTATCTT
TTACGCAGCGGTATTTTTCGATCAGTTTTTTCAATTCCGGTGATATTCTCATTTTAGCCATTTATTATTT
CCTTCCTCTTTTCTACAGTATTTAAAGATACCCCAAGAAGCTAATTATAACAAGACGAACTCCAATTCAC
TGTTCCTTGCATTCTAAAACCTTAAATACCAGAAAACAGCTTTTTCAAAGTTGTTTTCAAAGTTGGCGTA
TAACATAGTATCGACGGAGCCGATTTTGAAACCGCGGTGATCACAGGCAGCAACGCTCTGTCATCGTTAC
AATCAACATGCTACCCTCCGCGAGATCATCCGTGTTTCAAACCCGGCAGCTTAGTTGCCGTTCTTCCGAA
TAGCATCGGTAACATGAGCAAAGTCTGCCGCCTTACAACGGCTCTCCCGCTGACGCCGTCCCGGACTGAT
GGGCTGCCTGTATCGAGTGGTGATTTTGTGCCGAGCTGCCGGTCGGGGAGCTGTTGGCTGGCTGGTGGCA
GGATATATTGTGGTGTAAACAAATTGACGCTTAGACAACTTAATAACACATTGCGGACGTTTTTAATGTA
CTGAATTAACGCCGAATTAATTCGGGGGATCTGGATTTTAGTACTGGATTTTGGTTTTAGGAATTAGAAA
TTTTATTGATAGAAGTATTTTACAAATACAAATACATACTAAGGGTTTCTTATATGCTCAACACATGAGC
GAAACCCTATAGGAACCCTAATTCCCTTATCTGGGAACTACTCACACATTATTATGGAGAAACTCGAGCT
TGTCGATCGACAGATCCCGGTCGGCATCTACTCTATTTCTTTGCCCTCGGACGAGTGCTGGGGCGTCGGT
TTCCACTATCGGCGAGTACTTCTACACAGCCATCGGTCCAGACGGCCGCGCTTCTGCGGGCGATTTGTGT
ACGCCCGACAGTCCCGGCTCCGGATCGGACGATTGCGTCGCATCGACCCTGCGCCCAAGCTGCATCATCG
AAATTGCCGTCAACCAAGCTCTGATAGAGTTGGTCAAGACCAATGCGGAGCATATACGCCCGGAGTCGTG
GCGATCCTGCAAGCTCCGGATGCCTCCGCTCGAAGTAGCGCGTCTGCTGCTCCATACAAGCCAACCACGG
CCTCCAGAAGAAGATGTTGGCGACCTCGTATTGGGAATCCCCGAACATCGCCTCGCTCCAGTCAATGACC
GCTGTTATGCGGCCATTGTCCGTCAGGACATTGTTGGAGCCGAAATCCGCGTGCACGAGGTGCCGGACTT
CGGGGCAGTCCTCGGCCCAAAGCATCAGATCATCGAGAGCCTGCGCGACGGACGCACTGACGGTGTCGTC
CATCACAGTTTGCCAGTGATACACATGGGGATCAGCAATCGCGCATATGAAATCACGCCATGTAGTGTAT
TGACCGATTCCTTGCGGTCCGAATGGGCCGAACCCGCTCGTCTGGCTAAGATCGGCCGCAGCGATCGCAT
CCATAGCCTCCGCGACCGGTTGTAGAACAGCGGGCAGTTCGGTTTCAGGCAGGTCTTGCAACGTGACACC
CTGTGAACGGCGGGAGATGCAATAGGTCAGGCTCTCGCTAAACTCCCCAATGTCAAGCACTTCCGGAATC
GGGAGCGCGGCCGATGCAAAGTGCCGATAAACATAACGATCTTTGTAGAAACCATCGGCGCAGCTATTTA
CCCGCAGGACATATCCACGCCCTCCTACATCGAAGCTGAAAGCACGAGATTCTTCGCCCTCCGAGAGCTG
CATCAGGTCGGAGACGCTGTCGAACTTTTCGATCAGAAACTTCTCGACAGACGTCGCGGTGAGTTCAGGC
TTTTTCATATCTCATTGCCCCCCGGATCTGCGAAAGCTCGAGAGAGATAGATTTGTAGAGAGAGACTGGT
GATTTCAGCGTGTCCTCTCCAAATGAAATGAACTTCCTTATATAGAGGAAGGGTCTTGCGAAGGATAGTG
GGATTGTGCGTCATCCCTTACGTCAGTGGAGATATCACATCAATCCACTTGCTTTGAAGACGTGGTTGGA
ACGTCTTCTTTTTCCACGATGCTCCTCGTGGGTGGGGGTCCATCTTTGGGACCACTGTCGGCAGAGGCAT
CTTGAACGATAGCCTTTCCTTTATCGCAATGATGGCATTTGTAGGTGCCACCTTCCTTTTCTACTGTCCT
TTTGATGAAGTGACAGATAGCTGGGCAATGGAATCCGAGGAGGTTTCCCGATATTACCCTTTGTTGAAAA
GTCTCAATAGCCCTTTGGTCTTCTGAGACTGTATCTTTGATATTCTTGGAGTAGACGAGAGTGTCGTGCT
CCACCATGTTCACATCAATCCACTTGCTTTGAAGACGTGGTTGGAACGTCTTCTTTTTCCACGATGCTCC
TCGTGGGTGGGGGTCCATCTTTGGGACCACTGTCGGCAGAGGCATCTTGAACGATAGCCTTTCCTTTATC
GCAATGATGGCATTTGTAGGTGCCACCTTCCTTTTCTACTGTCCTTTTGATGAAGTGACAGATAGCTGGG
CAATGGAATCCGAGGAGGTTTCCCGATATTACCCTTTGTTGAAAAGTCTCAATAGCCCTTTGGTCTTCTG
AGACTGTATCTTTGATATTCTTGGAGTAGACGAGAGTGTCGTGCTCCACCATGTTGGCAAGCTGCTCTAG
CCAATACGCAAACCGCCTCTCCCCGCGCGTTGGCCGATTCATTAATGCAGCTGGCACGACAGGTTTCCCG
ACTGGAAAGCGGGCAGTGAGCGCAACGCAATTAATGTGAGTTAGCTCACTCATTAGGCACCCCAGGCTTT
ACACTTTATGCTTCCGGCTCGTATGTTGTGTGGAATTGTGAGCGGATAACAATTTCACACAGGAAACAGC
TATGACATGATTAC
Features (pLannotate 1.2.2; 21 found; start..end, strand, type, name):
    501..842     +  promoter       CaMV 35S promoter: strong constitutive promoter from cauliflower mosaic virus
    873..2078    +  CDS            Adar (fragment): ADAR_DROME - Also known as hypnos-2 From Drosophila melanogaster (Fruit fly).
   2088..2729    +  terminator     E9 terminator: terminator and polyadenylation signal from the pea rbcS-E9 gene
   2736..2890    +  CDS            lacZα (fragment): LacZα fragment of β-galactosidase; lacZ fragment
   2956..2980    +  misc_feature   RB T-DNA repeat: right border repeat from nopaline C58 T-DNA
   3320..3721    +  CDS            Y4CG_SINFN (fragment): Protein inferred from homology: Swiss-Prot protein existence level 3. From Sinorhizobium fredii (strain NBRC 101917 / NGR234).
   4281..4910    +  CDS            pVS1 StaA: stability protein from the Pseudomonas plasmid pVS1 (Heeb et al., 2000)
   5339..6412    +  CDS            pVS1 RepA: replication protein from the Pseudomonas plasmid pVS1 (Heeb et al., 2000)
   6478..6672    +  rep_origin     pVS1 oriV: origin of replication for the Pseudomonas plasmid pVS1 (Heeb et al., 2000)
   6875..6914    +  CDS            rop (fragment): Rop protein, which maintains plasmids at low copy number; rop
   7016..7156    +  misc_feature   bom: basis of mobility region from pBR322
   7342..7930    -  rep_origin     ori: high-copy-number ColE1/pMB1/pBR322/pUC origin of replication
   8017..8811    -  CDS            KanR: aminoglycoside phosphotransferase; aphA-3; confers resistance to kanamycin
   9236..9260    +  misc_feature   LB T-DNA repeat: left border repeat from nopaline C58 T-DNA
   9338..9512    -  polyA_signal   CaMV poly(A) signal: cauliflower mosaic virus polyadenylation signal
   9553..10578   -  CDS            HygR: hygromycin B phosphotransferase confers resistance to hygromycin
  10645..11321   -  promoter       CaMV 35S promoter (enhanced): cauliflower mosaic virus 35S promoter with a duplicated enhancer region
  11411..11499   +  CDS            lacI (fragment): lac repressor; lacI; The lac repressor binds to the lac operator to inhibit transcription in E. coli. This inhibition can be relieved by adding lactose or isopropyl-β-D-thiogalactopyranoside (IPTG).
  11512..11533   +  protein_bind   CAP binding site: CAP binding activates transcription in the presence of cAMP. E. coli catabolite activator protein
  11548..11578   +  promoter       lac promoter: promoter for the E. coli lac operon
  11582..11604   +  protein_bind   lac operator (fragment): The lac repressor binds to the lac operator to inhibit transcription in E. coli. This inhibition can be relieved by adding lactose or isopropyl-β-D-thiogalactopyranoside (IPTG). lac repressor encoded by lacI
