[The description below was written by a language model from this plasmid's Addgene catalogue record and pLannotate feature annotations shown in this document.]
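Description:
pZG71 is a plant binary (T-DNA) expression vector built on the pGX380 backbone and intended for RNA editing experiments in plants. It carries the elements typical of Agrobacterium-compatible binary plasmids. These include a high-copy ColE1/pUC-type origin with the pBR322 bom site for propagation in E. coli, and the pVS1 oriV with its RepA replication and StaA stability proteins for maintenance in Agrobacterium. A kanamycin resistance gene outside the T-DNA borders provides bacterial selection. Nopaline-type left and right border repeats delimit the transferred region. Within it, hygromycin phosphotransferase (hptII) is driven by an enhanced CaMV 35S promoter and terminated by the CaMV poly(A) signal, serving as the plant selectable marker.

The payload is the catalytic domain of Drosophila melanogaster ADAR, an adenosine deaminase acting on RNA, carrying the E488Q mutation (HyperADARcd). The feature table places it under a CaMV 35S promoter and upstream of the pea rbcS-E9 terminator. The catalogue describes the cassette as 35S-dADARcd-LIC1-ccdB-LIC2-dADARcd. This implies a ligation-independent cloning site holding a ccdB counter-selection gene that would be replaced by a gene of interest to make an ADARcd fusion, and it agrees with the requirement for a ccdB-tolerant host strain. However, the automated annotation identifies only one Adar fragment and does not label ccdB or the LIC sites, so the exact layout of that region cannot be confirmed from the table. Leftover lacZα and lac promoter/operator fragments flank the cassette.

Going by the associated publication title, fusions of an RNA-binding protein to the deaminase are used for proximity editing, in which A-to-I edits mark RNAs associated with the protein, including those in phase-separated condensates.
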