Addgene plasmid #202577: pZG71
Purpose: RNA editing in plants. Plasmid contains 35S-dADARcd-LIC1-ccdB-LIC2-dADARcd-35S-hptII
Depositing lab: Guoyong Xu. Depositing organization: Wuhan University. Publication: Proximity editing to identify RNAs in phase-separated RNA binding protein condensates. Zhou G, Niu R, Zhou Y, Luo M, Peng Y, Wang H, Wang Z, Xu G. Cell Discov. 2021 Aug 24;7(1):72. doi: 10.1038/s41421-021-00288-9. PubMed 34426573.
Backbone
  Vector backbone: pGX380
  Vector type: Plant Expression
Growth in bacteria
  Bacterial resistance: Kanamycin, 50 μg/mL
  Growth temperature: 37°C
  Growth strain: ccdB Survival
  Copy number: High Copy
Gene/Insert
  Gene/Insert name: HyperADARcd (alt name: adenosine deaminase acting on RNA (ADAR) catalytic domain)
  Species: D. melanogaster (fly)
  Mutation: E488Q
  Cloning method: Restriction Enzyme; 5′ cloning site unknown (unknown if destroyed)
Terms and licenses: Academic/Nonprofit Terms; Industry Terms: Not Available to Industry
Depositor comments: Genbank: MW026679
How to cite: pZG71 was a gift from Guoyong Xu (Addgene plasmid # 202577 ; http://n2t.net/addgene:202577 ; RRID:Addgene_202577)
